>Addgene plasmid #21580 | pMT2-HA-MKK3 | addgene partial sequence | sequence record 27246 | 21580 with CMV-F
CCATGTACCCATACGATGTTCCAGATTACGCTGGAATTCTAATGTCCAAGCCACCCGCACCCAACCCCAC
ACCCCCCCGGAACCTGGACTCCCGGACCTTCATCACCATTGGAGACAGAAACTTTGAGGTGGAGGCTGAT
GACTTGGTGACCATCTCAGAACTGGGCCGTGGAGCCTATGGGGTGGTAGAGAAGGTGCGGCACGCCCAGA
GCGGCACCATCATGGCCGTGAAGCGGATCCGGGCCACCGTGAACTCACAGGAGCAGAAGCGGCTGCTCAT
GGACCTGGACATCAACATGCGCACGGTCGACTGTTTCTACACTGTCACCTTCTACGGGACACTATTCAGA
GAGGGAGACGTGTGGATCTGCATGGAGCTCATGGACACATCCTTGGACAAGTTCTACCGGAAGGTGCTGG
ATAAAAACATGACAATTCCAGAGGACATCCTTGGGGAGATTGCTGTGTCTATCGTGCGGGCCCTGGAGCA
TCTGCACAGCAAGCTGTCGGTGATCCACAGAGATGTGAAGCCCTCCAATGTCCTTATCAACAAGGAGGGC
CATGTGAAGATGTGTGACTTTGGCATCAGTGGCTACTTGGTGGACTCTGTGGCCAAGACGATGGATGCCG
GCTGCAAGCCCTACATGGCCCCTGAGAGGATCAACCCAGAGCTGAACCAGAAGGGCTACAATGTCAAGTC
CGACGTC
