[The description below was written by a language model from this plasmid's Addgene catalogue record.]
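Description:
pMT2-HA-MKK3 is a mammalian expression plasmid built on the pMT2 backbone (about 5.1 kb without insert) that carries the human MAP2K3 coding sequence, encoding mitogen-activated protein kinase kinase 3 (MKK3, also known as MEK3 or SAPKK2). The insert was introduced by restriction enzyme cloning and carries an HA epitope tag at its N terminus, so the expressed kinase can be detected or immunoprecipitated with anti-HA antibodies and distinguished from the endogenous protein. In bacteria the plasmid is maintained at high copy number under ampicillin selection. The record does not list the promoter, polyadenylation signal, origin of replication or any mammalian selection marker, and no feature table is provided, so the details of the expression cassette cannot be confirmed from the available information beyond what the pMT2 backbone name implies.

MKK3 is a dual-specificity kinase that acts upstream of p38 MAP kinase in stress-activated signalling. The associated publication concerns Cdc42Hs-mediated inhibition of serum-stimulated G1/S cell cycle progression through a mechanism requiring p38/RK. The construct therefore fits use in transfection experiments that express tagged MKK3 in cultured mammalian cells to study p38 pathway signalling. Repository sequencing found an alanine-to-threonine substitution at amino acid position 100 of the insert. The depositor considers the change unlikely to cause problems because it is not near critical residues, but users who need a strictly wild-type sequence should take it into account.
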