Addgene plasmid #21580: pMT2-HA-MKK3
Depositing lab: John Kyriakis. Depositing organization: Massachusetts General Hospital. Publication: Cdc42Hs, but not Rac1, inhibits serum-stimulated cell cycle progression at G1/S through a mechanism requiring p38/RK. Molnar A, Theodoras AM, Zon LI, Kyriakis JM. J Biol Chem. 1997 May 16. 272(20):13229-35. 10.1074/jbc.272.20.13229 PubMed 9148940.
Backbone
  Vector backbone: pMT2
  Backbone manufacturer: Unknown
  Backbone size w/o insert (bp): 5100
  Vector type: Mammalian Expression
Growth in bacteria
  Bacterial resistance: Ampicillin, 100 μg/mL
  Growth temperature: 37°C
  Growth strain: DH5alpha
  Copy number: High Copy
Gene/Insert
  Gene/Insert name: mitogen-activated protein kinase kinase 3 (alt name: MKK3)
  Species: H. sapiens (human)
  Entrez Gene: MAP2K3 (a.k.a. MAPKK3, MEK3, MKK3, PRKMK3, SAPKK-2, SAPKK2)
  Tag / fusion protein: HA (N terminal on insert)
  Cloning method: Restriction Enzyme
  Sequencing primers: 5′ pMT2-F
Terms and licenses: Academic/Nonprofit Terms; Industry Terms: Not Available to Industry
Depositor comments: There is an amino acid change from A to T at position 100, as seen from Addgene sequencing. Author does not feel this will cause any problems, and is not near critical residues.
How to cite: pMT2-HA-MKK3 was a gift from John Kyriakis (Addgene plasmid # 21580 ; http://n2t.net/addgene:21580 ; RRID:Addgene_21580)
